Addgene plasmid #245575: pICSL30073
Purpose: Level 0 Golden Gate part N-Terminal Tag with overhangs CCAT - AATG
Depositing lab: Mark Youles. Depositing organization: Sainsbury Laboratory, Norwich.
Backbone
  Vector backbone: pICSL01002_CP
  Backbone size w/o insert (bp): 2246
  Vector type: Synthetic Biology
Growth in bacteria
  Bacterial resistance: Spectinomycin, 50 μg/mL
  Growth temperature: 37°C
  Growth strain: DH5alpha
  Copy number: High Copy
Gene/Insert
  Gene/Insert name: N-Terminal tag 6HIS-AviTAG-GB1-C3
  Species: Synthetic
  Insert size (bp): 301
  Mutation: BsaI/BpiI sites removed by point-mutation
  Cloning method: Restriction Enzyme; 5′ cloning site BsaI (destroyed during cloning); 3′ cloning site BsaI (destroyed during cloning)
  Sequencing primers: 5′ TCACATGTTCTTTCCTGCG; 3′ GTCTCATGAGCGGATACATATTTGAATG
Terms and licenses: Academic/Nonprofit Terms; Industry Terms: Not Available to Industry
Depositor comments: Level 0 N-Terminal tag module used for GoldenGate assemblies using the MoClo overhang syntax
How to cite: pICSL30073 was a gift from Mark Youles (Addgene plasmid # 245575 ; http://n2t.net/addgene:245575 ; RRID:Addgene_245575)
