[The description below was written by a language model from this plasmid's Addgene catalogue record and pLannotate feature annotations shown in this document.]
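Description:
pICSL30073 is a Level 0 Golden Gate part plasmid from a MoClo-syntax synthetic biology toolkit. It carries an N-terminal tag module in the pICSL01002_CP backbone. The plasmid is small (2,547 nt in the sequenced record, consistent with a 2,246 bp backbone plus a 301 bp insert) and is maintained in E. coli through a high-copy ColE1/pUC-type origin. Selection is with spectinomycin, conferred by the aadA aminoglycoside adenylyltransferase gene. The short lacI, gentamicin acetyltransferase and integrase fragments in the annotation are only partial matches. They are probably remnants flanking the resistance cassette and the cloning region rather than functional genes. A bla (AmpR) promoter is also annotated upstream of, and in the same orientation as, the aadA region.

The payload is a synthetic composite tag named 6HIS-AviTAG-GB1-C3. By its name, this combines a hexahistidine tag for metal-affinity purification and an AviTag for site-specific biotinylation by BirA. It also includes the B1 domain of streptococcal protein G, a solubility-enhancing fusion partner, and "C3", which most likely denotes a 3C protease cleavage site for tag removal, though the record does not spell this out. Only the GB1 domain was recognised by the automated annotation. Internal BsaI and BpiI sites were removed by point mutation so that the part is compatible with Type IIS assembly.

The module is defined by CCAT and AATG overhangs, the MoClo position for N-terminal tags. This lets it be assembled in frame between a promoter/5′UTR part and a coding sequence part when Level 1 transcription units are built. The part has no promoter or terminator of its own, and the record does not specify an expression host.
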