Features (pLannotate 1.2.2; 7 found; start..end, strand, type, name):
    115..276     +  CDS            GB1: B1 domain of Streptococcal protein G effective as a solubilizing fusion partner (Cheng and Patel, 2004)
    327..376     -  CDS            lacI (fragment): lac repressor; lacI; The lac repressor binds to the lac operator to inhibit transcription in E. coli. This inhibition can be relieved by adding lactose or isopropyl-β-D-thiogalactopyranoside (IPTG).
    559..1147    -  rep_origin     ori: high-copy-number ColE1/pMB1/pBR322/pUC origin of replication
   1321..2109    -  CDS            aadA: S3AD_ECOLX - Experimental evidence at protein level: Swiss-Prot protein existence level 1. Mediates bacterial resistance to the antibiotics streptomycin and spectinomycin. From Escherichia coli.
   2116..2172    -  CDS            GmR (fragment): gentamycin acetyltransferase; aacC1; confers resistance to gentamycin
   2260..2340    +  CDS            int (fragment): INT2_ECOLX - Protein inferred from homology: Swiss-Prot protein existence level 3. Putative integrase believed to be involved in the insertion of antibiotic resistance genes into plasmids and transposons. From Escherichia coli.
   2331..2435    -  promoter       AmpR promoter: bla
>Addgene plasmid #245575 | pICSL30073 | addgene full sequence | sequence record 495569 | Addgene NGS Result
GGTCTCACCATGCATCATCACCACCATCACAGCAGCGGTGGACTGAATGATATATTCGAGGCTCAGAAGA
TTGAATACCACGAGAGCAGCGGCATCGAAGGCCGCGGCCGCCAGTACAAACTGATCCTGAACGGTAAAAC
CCTGAAAGGTGAAACCACCACCGAAGCTGTTGACGCTGCTACCGCGGAAAAAGTTTTCAAACAGTACGCT
AACGACAACGGTGTTGACGGTGAATGGACCTACGACGACGCTACCAAAACCTTCACCGTTACCGAAAGCA
GCGGCCTGGAAGTTCTGTTTCAGGGCCCAATGTGAGACCACGAGTGATTAATGAATCGGCCAACGCGCGG
GGAGAGGCGGTTTGCGTATTGGGCGCTCTTCCGCTTCCTCGCTCACTGACTCGCTGCGCTCGGTCGTTCG
GCTGCGGCGAGCGGTATCAGCTCACTCAAAGGCGGTAATACGGTTATCCACAGAATCAGGGGATAACGCA
GGAAAGAACATGTGAGCAAAAGGCCAGCAAAAGGCCAGGAACCGTAAAAAGGCCGCGTTGCTGGCGTTTT
TCCATAGGCTCCGCCCCCCTGACGAGCATCACAAAAATCGACGCTCAAGTCAGAGGTGGCGAAACCCGAC
AGGACTATAAAGATACCAGGCGTTTCCCCCTGGAAGCTCCCTCGTGCGCTCTCCTGTTCCGACCCTGCCG
CTTACCGGATACCTGTCCGCCTTTCTCCCTTCGGGAAGCGTGGCGCTTTCTCATAGCTCACGCTGTAGGT
ATCTCAGTTCGGTGTAGGTCGTTCGCTCCAAGCTGGGCTGTGTGCACGAACCCCCCGTTCAGCCCGACCG
CTGCGCCTTATCCGGTAACTATCGTCTTGAGTCCAACCCGGTAAGACACGACTTATCGCCACTGGCAGCA
GCCACTGGTAACAGGATTAGCAGAGCGAGGTATGTAGGCGGTGCTACAGAGTTCTTGAAGTGGTGGCCTA
ACTACGGCTACACTAGAAGAACAGTATTTGGTATCTGCGCTCTGCTGAAGCCAGTTACCTTCGGAAAAAG
AGTTGGTAGCTCTTGATCCGGCAAACAAACCACCGCTGGTAGCGGTGGTTTTTTTGTTTGCAAGCAGCAG
ATTACGCGCAGAAAAAAAGGATCTCAAGAAGATCCTTTGATCTTTTCTACGGGGTCTGACGCTCAGTGGA
ACGAAAACTCACGTTAAGGGATTTTGGTCATGAGATTATCAAAAAGGATCTTCACCTAGATCCTTTTAAA
TTAAAAATGAAGTTTTAAATCAATCTAAAGTATATATGAGTAAACTTGGTCTGACAGTTATTTGCCGACT
ACCTTGGTGATCTCGCCTTTTACGTAATGGACAAATTCTTCCAACTGATCTGCGCGCGAGGCCAAGCGAT
CTTCTTCTTGTCCAAGATAAGCCTGTCTAGCTTCAAGTATGACGGGCTGATACTGGGCCGGCAGGCGCTC
CATTGCCCAGTCGGCAGCGACATCCTTCGGCGCGATTTTGCCGGTTACTGCGCTGTACCAAATGCGGGAC
AACGTAAGCACTACATTTCGCTCATCGCCAGCCCAGTCGGGCGGCGAGTTCCATAGCGTTAAGGTTTCAT
TTAGCGCCTCAAATAGATCCTGTTCAGGAACCGGATCAAAGAGTTCCTCCGCCGCTGGACCTACCAAGGC
AACGCTATGTTCTCTTGCTTTTGTCAGCAAGATAGCCAGATCAATGTCGATCGTGGCTGGCTCGAAGATA
CCTGCAAGAATGTCATTGCGCTGCCATTCTCCAAATTGCAGTTCGCGCTTAGCTGGATAACGCCACGGAA
TGATGTCGTCGTGCACAACAATGGTGACTTCTACAGCGCGGAGAATCTCGCTCTCTCCAGGGGAAGCCGA
AGTTTCCAAAAGGTCGTTGATCAAAGCTCGCCGCGTTGTTTCATCAAGCCTTACGGTCACCGTAACCAGC
AAATCAATATCGCTGTGTGGCTTCAGGCCGCCATCCACTGCGGAGCCGTACAAATGTACGGCCAGCAACG
TCGGTTCGAGATGGCGCTCGATGACGCCAACTACCTCTGATAGTTGAGTCGATACTTCGGCGATCACCGC
TTCCCTCATGATGTTTAACTTTGTTTTAGGGCGACTGCCCTGCTGCGTAACATCGTTGCTGCTCCATAAC
ATCAAACATCGACCCACGGCGTAACGCGCTTGCTGCTTGGATGCCCGAGGCATAGACTGTACCCCAAAAA
AAAACAGTCATAACAAGCCATGAAAACCGCCACTGCGCCGTTACCACCGCTGCGTTCGGTCAAGGTTCTG
GACCAGTTGCGTGAGCGCATACTCTTCCTTTTTCAATATTATTGAAGCATTTATCAGGGTTATTGTCTCA
TGAGCGGATACATATTTGAATGTATTTAGAAAAATAAACAAATAGGGGTTCCGCGCACATTTCCCCGAAA
AGTGCCACCTGACGTCTAAGAAACCATTATTATCATGACATTAACCTATAAAAATAGGCGTATCACGAGG
CCCTTTCGTCCACTGAAGAGCCACTGT
